Addgene plasmid #197240: pTubulin-miRFP713
Purpose: Expresses the fusion protein of Tubulin-miRFP713 in mammalian cells
Depositing lab: Kiryl Piatkevich. Publication: Quantitative assessment of near-infrared fluorescent proteins. Zhang H, Papadaki S, Sun X, Wang X, Drobizhev M, Yao L, Rehbock M, Koster RW, Wu L, Namikawa K, Piatkevich KD. Nat Methods. 2023 Sep 4. doi: 10.1038/s41592-023-01975-z. PubMed 37666982.
Backbone
  Vector backbone: pN1
  Vector type: Mammalian Expression
Growth in bacteria
  Bacterial resistance: Ampicillin, 100 μg/mL
  Growth temperature: 37°C
  Growth strain: NEB Stable
  Copy number: High Copy
Gene/Insert
  Gene/Insert name: Tubulin-miRFP713
  Species: M. musculus (mouse)
  Cloning method: Gibson Cloning
Terms and licenses: Academic/Nonprofit Terms; Industry Terms: Not Available to Industry
Depositor comments: Please visit https://www.researchsquare.com/article/rs-797586/v1 for preprint.
How to cite: pTubulin-miRFP713 was a gift from Kiryl Piatkevich (Addgene plasmid # 197240 ; http://n2t.net/addgene:197240 ; RRID:Addgene_197240)
