[The description below was written by a language model from this plasmid's Addgene catalogue record and pLannotate feature annotations shown in this document.]
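Description:
pTubulin-miRFP713 is a mammalian expression plasmid of about 7.7 kb that produces a fusion of alpha-tubulin with the near-infrared fluorescent protein miRFP713. The catalogue lists the backbone as pN1, but the annotated layout (CMV enhancer/promoter, T7 and SP6 promoters flanking the insert, bGH polyadenylation signal, f1 ori, SV40-driven neo cassette and AmpR) looks more like a pcDNA3-type vector. It is maintained in E. coli through a high-copy ColE1/pUC origin with ampicillin selection from the β-lactamase gene. The SV40 promoter–neomycin phosphotransferase–SV40 poly(A) unit could in principle allow G418 selection of transfected mammalian cells, although the record does not mention this use.

The payload is a single transcription unit driven by the human cytomegalovirus immediate early enhancer and promoter and terminated by the bGH poly(A) signal. Despite the name order, the feature table places the miRFP713 coding sequence upstream, followed after a short gap (presumably a linker) by the tubulin open reading frame, so the fluorescent protein appears to sit at the N-terminus of tubulin. The catalogue gives the insert species as mouse, while the automated annotation matched the tubulin to bovine alpha-1B tubulin, which is unsurprising given how conserved this protein is. miRFP713 is a constitutively fluorescent bacteriophytochrome-derived protein from Rhodopseudomonas palustris that needs biliverdin as its chromophore. The short HIV-1 LTR, ble, lacI and bom fragments are probably incidental annotation hits or backbone remnants.

The construct labels microtubules with a near-infrared tag in live or fixed mammalian cells. It was deposited with a study that quantitatively compared near-infrared fluorescent proteins, where such fusions would test how well a tag performs on a cytoskeletal protein.
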