Features (pLannotate 1.2.2; 22 found; start..end, strand, type, name):
    137..516     +  enhancer       CMV enhancer: human cytomegalovirus immediate early enhancer
    517..720     +  promoter       CMV promoter: human cytomegalovirus (CMV) immediate early promoter
    716..749     +  LTR            5' LTR (truncated) (fragment): truncated 5' long terminal repeat (LTR) from HIV-1
    765..783     +  promoter       T7 promoter: promoter for bacteriophage T7 RNA polymerase
    809..1756    +  CDS            miRFP713: miRFP713 is a basic (constitutively fluorescent) near ir fluorescent protein published in 2020, derived from Rhodopseudomonas palustris CGA009. It has very low acid sensitivity. It requires the cofactor biliverdin for fluorescence.
   1820..3169    +  CDS            TBA1B_BOVIN: Experimental evidence at protein level: Swiss-Prot protein existence level 1. Tubulin is the major constituent of microtubules. It binds two moles of GTP, one at an exchangeable site on the beta chain and one at a non-exchangeable site on the alpha chain. From Bos taurus (Bovine).
   3200..3218    -  promoter       SP6 promoter: promoter for bacteriophage SP6 RNA polymerase
   3244..3468    +  polyA_signal   bGH poly(A) signal: bovine growth hormone polyadenylation signal
   3472..3493    +  promoter       SV40 promoter (fragment): SV40 enhancer and early promoter
   3514..3942    +  rep_origin     f1 ori (sequence partly withheld): f1 bacteriophage origin of replication; arrow indicates direction of (+) strand synthesis
   3956..4285    +  promoter       SV40 promoter: SV40 enhancer and early promoter
   4352..5143    +  CDS            neo: KKA2_KLEPN - Also known as kan, nptII. Experimental evidence at protein level: Swiss-Prot protein existence level 1. Resistance to kanamycin, neomycin, paromomycin, ribostamycin, butirosin and gentamicin B. From Klebsiella pneumoniae.
   5167..5325    +  CDS            ble (fragment): BLE_KLEPN - Experimental evidence at protein level: Swiss-Prot protein existence level 1. Binding protein with a strong affinity to the bleomycin family of antibiotics. Binds to CL990; an antimitotic-antibiotic compound. From Klebsiella pneumoniae.
   5320..5441    +  polyA_signal   SV40 poly(A) signal: SV40 polyadenylation signal
   5514..5530    -  protein_bind   lac operator: The lac repressor binds to the lac operator to inhibit transcription in E. coli. This inhibition can be relieved by adding lactose or isopropyl-β-D-thiogalactopyranoside (IPTG). lac repressor encoded by lacI
   5538..5568    -  promoter       lac promoter: promoter for the E. coli lac operon
   5583..5604    -  protein_bind   CAP binding site: CAP binding activates transcription in the presence of cAMP. E. coli catabolite activator protein
   5617..5709    -  CDS            lacI (fragment): lac repressor; lacI; The lac repressor binds to the lac operator to inhibit transcription in E. coli. This inhibition can be relieved by adding lactose or isopropyl-β-D-thiogalactopyranoside (IPTG).
   5892..6480    -  rep_origin     ori: high-copy-number ColE1/pMB1/pBR322/pUC origin of replication
   6651..7511    -  CDS            AmpR: β-lactamase; bla; confers resistance to ampicillin, carbenicillin, and related antibiotics
   7512..7616    -  promoter       AmpR promoter: bla
   7675..7727    -  misc_feature   bom (fragment): basis of mobility region from pBR322
>Addgene plasmid #197240 | pTubulin-miRFP713 | addgene full sequence | sequence record 387221 | Addgene NGS Result
TTGGAGGTCGCTGAGTAGTGCGCGAGCAAAATTTAAGCTACAACAAGGCAAGGCTTGACCGACAATTGCA
TGAAGAATCTGCTTAGGGTTAGGCGTTTTGCGCTGCTTCGCGATGTACGGGCCAGATATACGCGTTGACA
TTGATTATTGACTAGTTATTAATAGTAATCAATTACGGGGTCATTAGTTCATAGCCCATATATGGAGTTC
CGCGTTACATAACTTACGGTAAATGGCCCGCCTGGCTGACCGCCCAACGACCCCCGCCCATTGACGTCAA
TAATGACGTATGTTCCCATAGTAACGCCAATAGGGACTTTCCATTGACGTCAATGGGTGGAGTATTTACG
GTAAACTGCCCACTTGGCAGTACATCAAGTGTATCATATGCCAAGTACGCCCCCTATTGACGTCAATGAC
GGTAAATGGCCCGCCTGGCATTATGCCCAGTACATGACCTTATGGGACTTTCCTACTTGGCAGTACATCT
ACGTATTAGTCATCGCTATTACCATGGTGATGCGGTTTTGGCAGTACATCAATGGGCGTGGATAGCGGTT
TGACTCACGGGGATTTCCAAGTCTCCACCCCATTGACGTCAATGGGAGTTTGTTTTGGCACCAAAATCAA
CGGGACTTTCCAAAATGTCGTAACAACTCCGCCCCATTGACGCAAATGGGCGGTAGGCGTGTACGGTGGG
AGGTCTATATAAGCAGAGCTCTCTGGCTAACTAGAGAACCCACTGCTTACTGGCTTATCGAAATTAATAC
GACTCACTATAGGGAGACCCAAGCTTGGTACCGCCACCATGGCGGAAGGATCCGTCGCCAGGCAGCCTGA
CCTCTTGACCTGCGACGATGAGCCGATCCATATCCCCGGTGCCATCCAACCGCATGGACTGCTGCTCGCC
CTCGCCGCCGACATGACGATCGTTGCCGGCAGCGACAACCTTCCCGAACTCACCGGACTGGCGATCGGCG
CCCTGATCGGCCGCTCTGCGGCCGATGTCTTCGACTCGGAGACGCACAACCGTCTGACGATCGCCTTGGC
CGAGCCCGGGGCGGCCGTCGGAGCACCGATCACTGTCGGCTTCACGATGCGAAAGGACGCAGGCTTCATC
GGCTCCTGGCATCGCCATGATCAGCTCATCTTCCTCGAGCTCGAGCCTCCCCAGCGGGACGTCGCCGAGC
CGCAGGCGTTCTTCCGCCGCACCAACAGCGCCATCCGCCGCCTGCAGGCCGCCGAAACCTTGGAAAGCGC
CTGCGCCGCCGCGGCGCAAGAGGTGCGGAAGATTACCGGCTTCGATCGGGTGATGATCTATCGCTTCGCC
TCCGACTTCAGCGGCGAAGTGATCGCAGAGGATCGGTGCGCCGAGGTCGAGTCAAAACTAGGCCTGCACT
ATCCTGCCTCAACCGTGCCGGCGCAGGCCCGTCGGCTCTATACCATCAACCCGGTACGGATCATTCCCGA
TATCAATTATCGGCCGGTGCCGGTCACCCCAGACCTCAATCCGGTCACCGGGCGGCCGATTGATCTTAGC
TTCGCCATCCTGCGCAGCGTCTCGCCCGTCCATCTGGAATTCATGCGCAACATAGGCATGCACGGCACGA
TGTCGATCTCGATTTTGCGCGGCGAGCGACTGTGGGGATTGATCGTTTGCCATCACCGAACGCCGTACTA
CGTCGATCTCGATGGCCGCCAAGCCTGCAAGAGGGTCGCCGAGAGGCTGGCCACTCAGATCGGCGTGATG
GAAGAGGGAGGTGGTGGATCAGGAGGAGGTGGTTCTGGAGGTGGTGGATCAGGAGGAAGATCTCGAGTGC
GTGAGTGCATCTCCATCCACGTTGGCCAGGCTGGTGTCCAGATTGGCAATGCCTGCTGGGAGCTCTACTG
CCTGGAACACGGCATCCAGCCCGATGGCCAGATGCCAAGTGACAAGACCATTGGGGGAGGAGATGACTCC
TTCAACACCTTCTTCAGTGAGACGGGCGCTGGCAAGCACGTGCCCCGGGCTGTGTTTGTAGACTTGGAAC
CCACAGTCATTGATGAAGTTCGCACTGGCACCTACCGCCAGCTCTTCCACCCTGAGCAGCTCATCACAGG
CAAGGAAGATGCTGCCAATAACTATGCCCGAGGGCACTACACCATTGGCAAGGAGATCATTGACCTTGTG
TTGGACCGAATTCGCAAGCTGGCTGACCAGTGCACCGGTCTTCAGGGCTTCTTGGTTTTCCACAGCTTTG
GTGGGGGAACTGGTTCTGGGTTCACCTCCCTGCTCATGGAACGTCTCTCAGTTGATTATGGCAAGAAGTC
CAAGCTGGAGTTCTCCATTTACCCAGCACCCCAGGTTTCCACAGCTGTAGTTGAGCCCTACAACTCCATC
CTCACCACCCACACCACCCTGGAGCACTCTGATTGTGCCTTCATGGTAGACAATGAGGCCATCTATGACA
TCTGTCGTAGAAACCTCGATATCGAGCGCCCAACCTACACTAACCTTAACCGCCTTATTAGCCAGATTGT
GTCCTCCATCACTGCTTCCCTGAGATTTGATGGAGCCCTGAATGTTGACCTGACAGAATTCCAGACCAAC
CTGGTGCCCTACCCCCGCATCCACTTCCCTCTGGCCACATATGCCCCTGTCATCTCTGCTGAGAAAGCCT
ACCATGAACAGCTTTCTGTAGCAGAGATCACCAATGCTTGCTTTGAGCCAGCCAACCAGATGGTGAAATG
TGACCCTCGCCATGGTAAATACATGGCTTGCTGCCTGTTGTACCGTGGTGACGTGGTTCCCAAAGATGTC
AATGCTGCCATTGCCACCATCAAAACCAAGCGCAGCATCCAGTTTGTGGATTGGTGCCCCACTGGCTTCA
AGGTTGGCATCAACTACCAGCCTCCCACTGTGGTGCCTGGTGGAGACCTGGCCAAGGTACAGAGAGCTGT
GTGCATGCTGAGCAACACCACAGCCATTGCTGAGGCCTGGGCTCGCCTGGACCACAAGTTTGACCTGATG
TATGCCAAGCGTGCCTTTGTTCACTGGTACGTGGGTGAGGGGATGGAGGAAGGCGAGTTTTCAGAGGCCC
GTGAAGATATGGCTGCCCTTGAGAAGGATTATGAGGAGGTTGGTGTGGATTCTGTTGAAGGAGAGGGTGA
GGAAGAAGGAGAGGAATACTAAGGATCCACCGGATCTAGAGGGCCCTATTCTATAGTGTCACCTAAATGC
TAGAGCTCGCTGATCAGCCTCGACTGTGCCTTCTAGTTGCCAGCCATCTGTTGTTTGCCCCTCCCCCGTG
CCTTCCTTGACCCTGGAAGGTGCCACTCCCACTGTCCTTTCCTAATAAAATGAGGAAATTGCATCGCATT
GTCTGAGTAGGTGTCATTCTATTCTGGGGGGTGGGGTGGGGCAGGACAGCAAGGGGGAGGATTGGGAAGA
CAATAGCAGGCATGCTGGGGATGCGGTGGGCTCTATGGCTTCTGAGGCGGAAAGAACCAGCTGGGGCTCT
AGGGGGTATCCCC
[124 nt withheld, positions 3514-3637]
C
[91 nt withheld, positions 3639-3729]
A
[49 nt withheld, positions 3731-3779]
CCTTTGACGTTGGAGTCCACGTTCTTT
[37 nt withheld, positions 3807-3843]
ACCCTATCTCGGTCTATTCTTTTGATTTATAAGGGATTTTGCCGATTTCGGCCTATTGGTTAAAAAATGA
GCTGATTTAACAAAAATTTAACGCGAATTAATTCTGTGGAATGTGTGTCAGTTAGGGTGTGGAAAGTCCC
CAGGCTCCCCAGCAGGCAGAAGTATGCAAAGCATGCATCTCAATTAGTCAGCAACCAGGTGTGGAAAGTC
CCCAGGCTCCCCAGCAGGCAGAAGTATGCAAAGCATGCATCTCAATTAGTCAGCAACCATAGTCCCGCCC
CTAACTCCGCCCATCCCGCCCCTAACTCCGCCCAGTTCCGCCCATTCTCCGCCCCATGGCTGACTAATTT
TTTTTATTTATGCAGAGGCCGAGGCCGCCTCTGCCTCTGAGCTATTCCAGAAGTAGTGAGGAGGCTTTTT
TGGAGGCCTAGGCTTTTGCAAAAAGCTCCCGGGAGCTTGTATATCCATTTTCGGATCTGATCAAGAGACA
GGATGAGGATCGTTTCGCATGATTGAACAAGATGGATTGCACGCAGGTTCTCCGGCCGCTTGGGTGGAGA
GGCTATTCGGCTATGACTGGGCACAACAGACAATCGGCTGCTCTGATGCCGCCGTGTTCCGGCTGTCAGC
GCAGGGGCGCCCGGTTCTTTTTGTCAAGACCGACCTGTCCGGTGCCCTGAATGAACTGCAGGACGAGGCA
GCGCGGCTATCGTGGCTGGCCACGACGGGCGTTCCTTGCGCAGCTGTGCTCGACGTTGTCACTGAAGCGG
GAAGGGACTGGCTGCTATTGGGCGAAGTGCCGGGGCAGGATCTCCTGTCATCTCACCTTGCTCCTGCCGA
GAAAGTATCCATCATGGCTGATGCAATGCGGCGGCTGCATACGCTTGATCCGGCTACCTGCCCATTCGAC
CACCAAGCGAAACATCGCATCGAGCGAGCACGTACTCGGATGGAAGCCGGTCTTGTCGATCAGGATGATC
TGGACGAAGAGCATCAGGGGCTCGCGCCAGCCGAACTGTTCGCCAGGCTCAAGGCGCGCATGCCCGACGG
CGAGGATCTCGTCGTGACCCATGGCGATGCCTGCTTGCCGAATATCATGGTGGAAAATGGCCGCTTTTCT
GGATTCATCGACTGTGGCCGGCTGGGTGTGGCGGACCGCTATCAGGACATAGCGTTGGCTACCCGTGATA
TTGCTGAAGAGCTTGGCGGCGAATGGGCTGACCGCTTCCTCGTGCTTTACGGTATCGCCGCTCCCGATTC
GCAGCGCATCGCCTTCTATCGCCTTCTTGACGAGTTCTTCTGAGCGGGACTCTGGGGTTCGAAATGACCG
ACCAAGCGACGCCCAACCTGCCATCACGAGATTTCGATTCCACCGCCGCCTTCTATGAAAGGTTGGGCTT
CGGAATCGTTTTCCGGGACGCCGGCTGGATGATCCTCCAGCGCGGGGATCTCATGCTGGAGTTCTTCGCC
CACCCCAACTTGTTTATTGCAGCTTATAATGGTTACAAATAAAGCAATAGCATCACAAATTTCACAAATA
AAGCATTTTTTTCACTGCATTCTAGTTGTGGTTTGTCCAAACTCATCAATGTATCTTATCATGTCTGTAT
ACCGTCGACCTCTAGCTAGAGCTTGGCGTAATCATGGTCATAGCTGTTTCCTGTGTGAAATTGTTATCCG
CTCACAATTCCACACAACATACGAGCCGGAAGCATAAAGTGTAAAGCCTGGGGTGCCTAATGAGTGAGCT
AACTCACATTAATTGCGTTGCGCTCACTGCCCGCTTTCCAGTCGGGAAACCTGTCGTGCCAGCTGCATTA
ATGAATCGGCCAACGCGCGGGGAGAGGCGGTTTGCGTATTGGGCGCTCTTCCGCTTCCTCGCTCACTGAC
TCGCTGCGCTCGGTCGTTCGGCTGCGGCGAGCGGTATCAGCTCACTCAAAGGCGGTAATACGGTTATCCA
CAGAATCAGGGGATAACGCAGGAAAGAACATGTGAGCAAAAGGCCAGCAAAAGGCCAGGAACCGTAAAAA
GGCCGCGTTGCTGGCGTTTTTCCATAGGCTCCGCCCCCCTGACGAGCATCACAAAAATCGACGCTCAAGT
CAGAGGTGGCGAAACCCGACAGGACTATAAAGATACCAGGCGTTTCCCCCTGGAAGCTCCCTCGTGCGCT
CTCCTGTTCCGACCCTGCCGCTTACCGGATACCTGTCCGCCTTTCTCCCTTCGGGAAGCGTGGCGCTTTC
TCATAGCTCACGCTGTAGGTATCTCAGTTCGGTGTAGGTCGTTCGCTCCAAGCTGGGCTGTGTGCACGAA
CCCCCCGTTCAGCCCGACCGCTGCGCCTTATCCGGTAACTATCGTCTTGAGTCCAACCCGGTAAGACACG
ACTTATCGCCACTGGCAGCAGCCACTGGTAACAGGATTAGCAGAGCGAGGTATGTAGGCGGTGCTACAGA
GTTCTTGAAGTGGTGGCCTAACTACGGCTACACTAGAAGAACAGTATTTGGTATCTGCGCTCTGCTGAAG
CCAGTTACCTTCGGAAAAAGAGTTGGTAGCTCTTGATCCGGCAAACAAACCACCGCTGGTAGCGGTGGTT
TTTTTGTTTGCAAGCAGCAGATTACGCGCAGAAAAAAAGGATCTCAAGAAGATCCTTTGATCTTTTCTAC
GGGGTCTGACGCTCAGTGGAACGAAAACTCACGTTAAGGGATTTTGGTCATGAGATTATCAAAAAGGATC
TTCACCTAGATCCTTTTAAATTAAAAATGAAGTTTTAAATCAATCTAAAGTATATATGAGTAAACTTGGT
CTGACAGTTACCAATGCTTAATCAGTGAGGCACCTATCTCAGCGATCTGTCTATTTCGTTCATCCATAGT
TGCCTGACTCCCCGTCGTGTAGATAACTACGATACGGGAGGGCTTACCATCTGGCCCCAGTGCTGCAATG
ATACCGCGAGACCCACGCTCACCGGCTCCAGATTTATCAGCAATAAACCAGCCAGCCGGAAGGGCCGAGC
GCAGAAGTGGTCCTGCAACTTTATCCGCCTCCATCCAGTCTATTAATTGTTGCCGGGAAGCTAGAGTAAG
TAGTTCGCCAGTTAATAGTTTGCGCAACGTTGTTGCCATTGCTACAGGCATCGTGGTGTCACGCTCGTCG
TTTGGTATGGCTTCATTCAGCTCCGGTTCCCAACGATCAAGGCGAGTTACATGATCCCCCATGTTGTGCA
AAAAAGCGGTTAGCTCCTTCGGTCCTCCGATCGTTGTCAGAAGTAAGTTGGCCGCAGTGTTATCACTCAT
GGTTATGGCAGCACTGCATAATTCTCTTACTGTCATGCCATCCGTAAGATGCTTTTCTGTGACTGGTGAG
TACTCAACCAAGTCATTCTGAGAATAGTGTATGCGGCGACCGAGTTGCTCTTGCCCGGCGTCAATACGGG
ATAATACCGCGCCACATAGCAGAACTTTAAAAGTGCTCATCATTGGAAAACGTTCTTCGGGGCGAAAACT
CTCAAGGATCTTACCGCTGTTGAGATCCAGTTCGATGTAACCCACTCGTGCACCCAACTGATCTTCAGCA
TCTTTTACTTTCACCAGCGTTTCTGGGTGAGCAAAAACAGGAAGGCAAAATGCCGCAAAAAAGGGAATAA
GGGCGACACGGAAATGTTGAATACTCATACTCTTCCTTTTTCAATATTATTGAAGCATTTATCAGGGTTA
TTGTCTCATGAGCGGATACATATTTGAATGTATTTAGAAAAATAAACAAATAGGGGTTCCGCGCACATTT
CCCCGAAAAGTGCCACCTGACGTCGACGGATCGGGAGATCTCCCGATCCCCTATGGTGCACTCTCAGTAC
AATCTGCTCTGATGCCGCATAGTTAAGCCAGTATCTGCTCCCTGCTTGTGTG
